>Addgene plasmid #111903 | His-ZZ-TEV-SNAPf DHC1_IC2C_LIC2_Tctex1_Robl1_LC8 | depositor full sequence | sequence record 210494 | His-ZZ-TEV-SNAPf DHC1_IC2C_LIC2_Tctex1_Robl1_LC8 sequence 26718 bps
AAAGGATCTAGGTGAAGATCCTTTTTGATAATCTCATGACCAAAATCCCTTAACGTGAGTTTTCGTTCCA
CTGAGCGTCAGACCCCGTAGAAAAGATCAAAGGATCTTCTTGAGATCCTTTTTTTCTGCGCGTAATCTGC
TGCTTGCAAACAAAAAAACCACCGCTACCAGCGGTGGTTTGTTTGCCGGATCAAGAGCTACCAACTCTTT
TTCCGAAGGTAACTGGCTTCAGCAGAGCGCAGATACCAAATACTGTTCTTCTAGTGTAGCCGTAGTTAGG
CCACCACTTCAAGAACTCTGTAGCACCGCCTACATACCTCGCTCTGCTAATCCTGTTACCAGTGGCTGCT
GCCAGTGGCGATAAGTCGTGTCTTACCGGGTTGGACTCAAGACGATAGTTACCGGATAAGGCGCAGCGGT
CGGGCTGAACGGGGGGTTCGTGCACACAGCCCAGCTTGGAGCGAACGACCTACACCGAACTGAGATACCT
ACAGCGTGAGCTATGAGAAAGCGCCACGCTTCCCGAAGGGAGAAAGGCGGACAGGTATCCGGTAAGCGGC
AGGGTCGGAACAGGAGAGCGCACGAGGGAGCTTCCAGGGGGAAACGCCTGGTATCTTTATAGTCCTGTCG
GGTTTCGCCACCTCTGACTTGAGCGTCGATTTTTGTGATGCTCGTCAGGGGGGCGGAGCCTATGGAAAAA
CGCCAGCAACGCGGCCTTTTTACGGTTCCTGGCCTTTTGCTGGCCTTTTGCTCACATGTTCTTTCCTGCG
TTATCCCCTGATTGACTTGGGTCGCTCTTCCTGTGGATGCGCAGATGCCCTGCGTAAGCGGGTGTGGGCG
GACAATAAAGTCTTAAACTGAACAAAATAGATCTAAACTATGACAATAAAGTCTTAAACTAGACAGAATA
GTTGTAAACTGAAATCAGTCCAGTTATGCTGTGAAAAAGCATACTGGACTTTTGTTATGGCTAAAGCAAA
CTCTTCATTTTCTGAAGTGCAAATTGCCCGTCGTATTAAAGAGGGGCGTGGCCAAGGGCATGTAAAGACT
ATATTCGCGGCGTTGTGACAATTTACCGAACAACTCCGCGGCCGGGAAGCCGATCTCGGCTTGAACGAAT
TGTTAGGTGGCGGTACTTGGGTCGATATCAAAGTGCATCACTTCTTCCCGTATGCCCAACTTTGTATAGA
GAGCCACTGCGGGATCGTCACCGTAATCTGCTTGCACGTAGATCACATAAGCACCAAGCGCGTTGGCCTC
ATGCTTGAGGAGATTGATGAGCGCGGTGGCAATGCCCTGCCTCCGGTGCTCGCCGGAGACTGCGAGATCA
TAGATATAGATCTCACTACGCGGCTGCTCAAACTTGGGCAGAACGTAAGCCGCGAGAGCGCCAACAACCG
CTTCTTGGTCGAAGGCAGCAAGCGCGATGAATGTCTTACTACGGAGCAAGTTCCCGAGGTAATCGGAGTC
CGGCTGATGTTGGGAGTAGGTGGCTACGTCTCCGAACTCACGACCGAAAAGATCAAGAGCAGCCCGCATG
GATTTGACTTGGTCAGGGCCGAGCCTACATGTGCGAATGATGCCCATACTTGAGCCACCTAACTTTGTTT
TAGGGCGACTGCCCTGCTGCGTAACATCGTTGCTGCTGCGTAACATCGTTGCTGCTCCATAACATCAAAC
ATCGACCCACGGCGTAACGCGCTTGCTGCTTGGATGCCCGAGGCATAGACTGTACAAAAAAACAGTCATA
ACAAGCCATGAAAACCGCCACTGCGCCGTTACCACCGCTGCGTTCGGTCAAGGTTCTGGACCAGTTGCGT
GAGCGCATACGCTACTTGCATTACAGTTTACGAACCGAACAGGCTTATGTCAACTGGGTTCGTGCCTTCA
TCCGTTTCCACGGTGTGCGTCACCCGGCAACCTTGGGCAGCAGCGAAGTCGCCATAACTTCGTATAGCAT
ACATTATACGAAGTTATCTGGCCTAGGTTAATTAAACGCTCTATGGTCTAAAGTTTTTATCGAGGCTAAC
TGAAACACGGAAGGAGACAATACCGGAAGGAACCCGCGCTATGACGGCAATAAAAAGACAGAATAAAACG
CACGGGTGTTGGGTCGTTTGTTCATAAACGCGGGGTTCGGTCCCAGGGCTGGCACTCTGTCAAGTGAACG
CTCTATGGTCTAAAGATTTAAATGTATCGATTCGCGACCTACTCCGGAATATTAATAGATCATGGAGATA
ATTAAAATGATAACCATCTCGCAAATAAATAAGTATTTTACTGTTTTCGTAACAGTTTTGTAATAAAAAA
ACCTATAAATATTCCGGATTATTCATACCGTCCCACCATCGGGCGCGGATCCTCAACATGTCTTACTATC
ACCACCACCATCACCACCATCACGGTTCAATGTGCATGGCTGGCCTCGCCCAGCACGACGAAGCTGTTGA
CAATAAGTTCAACAAGGAACAGCAGAACGCTTTCTACGAAATCCTCCACCTGCCAAACCTCAACGAAGAA
CAGCGCAACGCATTCATCCAATCACTGAAGGACGACCCATCCCAATCCGCAAACCTGTTGGCCGAAGCAA
AGAAGCTGAACGACGCTCAGGCTCCCAAAGTGGACAATAAGTTCAATAAAGAGCAGCAGAACGCCTTCTA
TGAGATTCTGCACTTGCCTAACCTGAACGAGGAACAGCGCAATGCTTTCATCCAGTCTCTGAAGGATGAT
CCATCACAGAGCGCTAATTTGCTGGCCGAGGCCAAGAAGCTCAATGATGCTCAAGCTCCCAAGGTGGATG
CTAACTCCGCCGGAAAGTCCACTGACTACGACATCCCTACAACTGCAAGCGAGAACCTCTACTTCCAAGG
CGACTATGACATCCCAACTACAGAGAATCTCTATTTCCAGGGTGACAAAGACTGCGAAATGAAGCGCACC
ACCCTGGATAGCCCTCTGGGCAAGCTGGAACTGTCTGGGTGCGAACAGGGCCTGCACCGTATCATCTTCC
TGGGCAAAGGAACATCTGCCGCCGACGCCGTGGAAGTGCCTGCCCCAGCCGCCGTGCTGGGCGGACCAGA
GCCACTGATGCAGGCCACCGCCTGGCTCAACGCCTACTTTCACCAGCCTGAGGCCATCGAGGAGTTCCCT
GTGCCAGCCCTGCACCACCCAGTGTTCCAGCAGGAGAGCTTTACCCGCCAGGTGCTGTGGAAACTGCTGA
AAGTGGTGAAGTTCGGAGAGGTCATCAGCTACAGCCACCTGGCCGCCCTGGCCGGCAATCCCGCCGCCAC
CGCCGCCGTGAAAACCGCCCTGAGCGGAAATCCCGTGCCCATTCTGATCCCCTGCCACCGGGTGGTGCAG
GGCGACCTGGACGTGGGGGGCTACGAGGGCGGGCTCGCCGTGAAAGAGTGGCTGCTGGCCCACGAGGGCC
ACAGACTGGGCAAGCCTGGGCTGGGTGGTTCT
[13935 nt withheld, positions 3463-17397]
TAATCCTAGAGCCTGCAGTCTCGACAAGCTTGTCGAGAAGTACTAGAGGATCATAATCAGCCATACCACA
TTTGTAGAGGTTTTACTTGCTTTAAAAAACCTCCCACACCTCCCCCTGAACCTGAAACATAAAATGAATG
CAATTGTTGTTGTTAACTTGTTTATTGCAGCTTATAATGGTTACAAATAAAGCAATAGCATCACAAATTT
CACAAATAAAGCATTTTTTTCACTGCATTCTAGTTGTGGTTTGTCCAAACTCATCAATGTATCTTATCAT
GTCTGGATCTGATCACTGCTTGAGCCTAGAAGATCCGGCTGCTAACAAAGCCCGAAAGGAAGCTGAGTTG
GCTGCTGCCACCGCTGAGCAATAACTATCATAACCATTTAAATAAATCTATATCTCAATCGGGGTTAGTC
GATACCCCACCGAGACCCCATTGGGACCAATACGCCCGCGTTTCTTCCTTTTCCCCACCCCAACCCCCAA
GTTCGGGTGAAGGCCCAGGGCTCGCAGCCAACGTCGGGGCGGCAAGCCCTGCCATAGCCACTACGGGTTA
ATTAAAAACTATATCTCAATCGGGGTTTTTATCGAGGCTAACTGAAACACGGAAGGAGACAATACCGGAA
GGAACCCGCGCTATGACGGCAATAAAAAGACAGAATAAAACGCACGGGTGTTGGGTCGTTTGTTCATAAA
CGCGGGGTTCGGTCCCAGGGCTGGCACTCTGTCAAGTGAACGCTCTATGGTCTAAAGATTTAAATCGACC
TACTCCGGAATATTAATAGATCATGGAGATAATTAAAATGATAACCATCTCGCAAATAAATAAGTATTTT
ACTGTTTTCGTAACAGTTTTGTAATAAAAAAACCTATAAATATTCCGGATTATTCATACCGTCCCACCAT
CGGGCGCGGATCCTCAACATGTCCGATAAGAGCGAACTGAAGGCTGAATTGGAGAGAAAGAAACAGAGGC
TCGCCCAAATCCGCGAAGAGAAGAAGAGAAAGGAGGAAGAAAGGAAGAAGAAGGAGACTGACCAGAAGAA
AGAAGCCGTGGCTCCTGTTCAGGAAGAATCAGATTTGGAGAAGAAGCGCAGAGAAGCAGAAGCCCTGCTG
CAGTCCATGGGCCTCACACCTGAATCTCCCATCGTGCCACCACCAATGTCACCCAGCTCAAAGTCAGTCT
CTACACCATCAGAGGCTGGCTCTCAGGATTCTGGCGATGGCGCTGTGGGTTCAAGACGCGGACCAATTAA
ACTCGGAATGGCCAAGATCACACAAGTGGACTTTCCTCCACGCGAGATTGTTACATACACAAAGGAGACA
CAGACACCTGTCATGGCCCAGCCCAAGGAGGACGAAGAAGAGGATGATGATGTCGTCGCACCCAAGCCTC
CCATCGAACCCGAAGAAGAGAAGACCTTGAAGAAGGACGAAGAGAATGATAGCAAGGCACCACCTCACGA
GCTGACTGAAGAAGAGAAACAGCAGATCCTCCACTCTGAAGAGTTCCTCAGCTTCTTCGACCACTCCACC
CGCATCGTGGAAAGGGCCTTGTCCGAGCAAATCAATATCTTCTTCGATTATTCTGGAAGGGACCTGGAGG
ATAAAGAGGGCGAGATCCAAGCCGGAGCCAAGCTGTCTCTGAACAGGCAGTTCTTCGACGAAAGATGGTC
CAAGCACCGCGTGGTCAGCTGCTTGGATTGGTCTTCTCAGTATCCTGAGCTGCTGGTGGCATCTTACAAC
AACAACGAAGATGCTCCACATGAGCCAGACGGCGTCGCTCTCGTCTGGAACATGAAGTATAAGAAGACTA
CTCCCGAGTACGTCTTCCACTGTCAGTCTGCAGTCATGTCCGCCACCTTTGCCAAGTTCCATCCAAACTT
GGTGGTGGGCGGTACATATTCAGGCCAAATCGTTCTCTGGGACAATAGAAGCAACAAGCGCACACCCGTC
CAAAGAACACCATTGTCTGCCGCTGCTCACACACATCCCGTGTATTGCGTGAACGTTGTGGGCACCCAGA
ATGCACACAACTTGATTTCCATTTCTACCGACGGAAAGATTTGCTCCTGGTCCCTGGATATGCTGTCCCA
TCCACAGGATTCAATGGAGCTCGTTCATAAGCAAAGCAAGGCAGTTGCTGTCACTTCAATGAGCTTCCCT
GTTGGAGACGTCAACAACTTCGTTGTCGGTTCTGAAGAGGGTTCCGTCTACACCGCTTGTCGCCATGGAA
GCAAGGCCGGCATCTCTGAGATGTTTGAGGGCCACCAAGGCCCTATTACTGGAATCCATTGCCACGCTGC
TGTCGGTGCTGTCGATTTCTCTCACCTCTTTGTGACCTCTTCTTTCGATTGGACTGTCAAATTGTGGTCA
ACAAAGAACAACAAGCCTCTCTACTCATTCGAGGATAACGCTGGTTACGTTTACGATGTCATGTGGTCAC
CAACCCATCCTGCCCTCTTCGCATGCGTTGACGGAATGGGAAGATTGGACTTGTGGAACTTGAATAACGA
TACCGAAGTTCCCACTGCCTCAATTAGCGTCGAGGGCAATCCCGCTTTGAACAGAGTGAGATGGACACAT
TCTGGCCGCGAGATCGCTGTGGGTGACTCCGAGGGTCAAATCGTGATCTACGACGTTGGCGAGCAAATCG
CTGTCCCACGCAACGACGAGTGGGCACGCTTCGGCAGAACTTTGGCAGAGATTAATGCCAACCGCGCTGA
TGCTGAGGAAGAAGCCGCCACAAGGATTCCAGCATAAGCGGCCGCTCTAGAGCCTGCAGTCTCGACAAGC
TTGTCGAGAAGTACTAGAGGATCATAATCAGCCATACCACATTTGTAGAGGTTTTACTTGCTTTAAAAAA
CCTCCCACACCTCCCCCTGAACCTGAAACATAAAATGAATGCAATTGTTGTTGTTAACTTGTTTATTGCA
GCTTATAATGGTTACAAATAAAGCAATAGCATCACAAATTTCACAAATAAAGCATTTTTTTCACTGCATT
CTAGTTGTGGTTTGTCCAAACTCATCAATGTATCTTATCATGTCTGGATCTGATCACTGCTTGAGCCTAG
AAGATCCGGCTGCTAACAAAGCCCGAAAGGAAGCTGAGTTGGCTGCTGCCACCGCTGAGCAATAACTATC
ATAACCATTTAAATAAACTGGATACTATTGCACGTTTAAATCGACCTACTCCGGAATATTAATAGATCAT
GGAGATAATTAAAATGATAACCATCTCGCAAATAAATAAGTATTTTACTGTTTTCGTAACAGTTTTGTAA
TAAAAAAACCTATAAATATTCCGGATTATTCATACCGTCCCACCATCGGGCGCGGATCCTCAAC
[1476 nt withheld, positions 20752-22227]
TGAGAAGCGCGCGGAATTCAAAGGCCTACGTCGACGAGCTCACTTGTCGCGGCCGCTTTCGAATCTAGAG
CCTGCAGTCTCGACAAGCTTGTCGAGAAGTACTAGAGGATCATAATCAGCCATACCACATTTGTAGAGGT
TTTACTTGCTTTAAAAAACCTCCCACACCTCCCCCTGAACCTGAAACATAAAATGAATGCAATTGTTGTT
GTTAACTTGTTTATTGCAGCTTATAATGGTTACAAATAAAGCAATAGCATCACAAATTTCACAAATAAAG
CATTTTTTTCACTGCATTCTAGTTGTGGTTTGTCCAAACTCATCAATGTATCTTATCATGTCTGGATCTG
ATCACTGCTTGAGCCTAGAAGATCCGGCTGCTAACAAAGCCCGAAAGGAAGCTGAGTTGGCTGCTGCCAC
CGCTGAGCAATAACTATCATAACCATTTAAATAAACCTAATGATGCCTGATGTTTAAATCGACCTACTCC
GGAATATTAATAGATCATGGAGATAATTAAAATGATAACCATCTCGCAAATAAATAAGTATTTTACTGTT
TTCGTAACAGTTTTGTAATAAAAAAACCTATAAATATTCCGGATTATTCATACCGTCCCACCATCGGGCG
CGGATCCTCAAC
[339 nt withheld, positions 22870-23208]
TGAGAAGCGCGCGGAATTCAAAGGCCTACGTCGACGAGCTCACTTGTCGCGGCCGCTTTCGAATCTAGAG
CCTGCAGTCTCGACAAGCTTGTCGAGAAGTACTAGAGGATCATAATCAGCCATACCACATTTGTAGAGGT
TTTACTTGCTTTAAAAAACCTCCCACACCTCCCCCTGAACCTGAAACATAAAATGAATGCAATTGTTGTT
GTTAACTTGTTTATTGCAGCTTATAATGGTTACAAATAAAGCAATAGCATCACAAATTTCACAAATAAAG
CATTTTTTTCACTGCATTCTAGTTGTGGTTTGTCCAAACTCATCAATGTATCTTATCATGTCTGGATCTG
ATCACTGCTTGAGCCTAGAAGATCCGGCTGCTAACAAAGCCCGAAAGGAAGCTGAGTTGGCTGCTGCCAC
CGCTGAGCAATAACTATCATAACCATTTAAATAAACGGTTCACATAGCTTAGTTTAAATCGACCTACTCC
GGAATATTAATAGATCATGGAGATAATTAAAATGATAACCATCTCGCAAATAAATAAGTATTTTACTGTT
TTCGTAACAGTTTTGTAATAAAAAAACCTATAAATATTCCGGATTATTCATACCGTCCCACCATCGGGCG
CGGATCCTCAAC
[288 nt withheld, positions 23851-24138]
TAAGAAGCGCGCGGAATTCAAAGGCCTACGTCGACGAGCTCACTTGTCGCGGCCGCTTTCGAATCTAGAG
CCTGCAGTCTCGACAAGCTTGTCGAGAAGTACTAGAGGATCATAATCAGCCATACCACATTTGTAGAGGT
TTTACTTGCTTTAAAAAACCTCCCACACCTCCCCCTGAACCTGAAACATAAAATGAATGCAATTGTTGTT
GTTAACTTGTTTATTGCAGCTTATAATGGTTACAAATAAAGCAATAGCATCACAAATTTCACAAATAAAG
CATTTTTTTCACTGCATTCTAGTTGTGGTTTGTCCAAACTCATCAATGTATCTTATCATGTCTGGATCTG
ATCACTGCTTGAGCCTAGAAGATCCGGCTGCTAACAAAGCCCGAAAGGAAGCTGAGTTGGCTGCTGCCAC
CGCTGAGCAATAACTATCATAACCATTTAAATAAAAACTGACATTGACTTGGTTTAAATCGACCTACTCC
GGAATATTAATAGATCATGGAGATAATTAAAATGATAACCATCTCGCAAATAAATAAGTATTTTACTGTT
TTCGTAACAGTTTTGTAATAAAAAAACCTATAAATATTCCGGATTATTCATACCGTCCCACCATCGGGCG
CGGATCCTCAAC
[267 nt withheld, positions 24781-25047]
TAAGAAGCGCGCGGAATTCAAAGGCCTACGTCGACGAGCTCACTTGTCGCGGCCGCTTTCGAATCTAGAG
CCTGCAGTCTCGACAAGCTTGTCGAGAAGTACTAGAGGATCATAATCAGCCATACCACATTTGTAGAGGT
TTTACTTGCTTTAAAAAACCTCCCACACCTCCCCCTGAACCTGAAACATAAAATGAATGCAATTGTTGTT
GTTAACTTGTTTATTGCAGCTTATAATGGTTACAAATAAAGCAATAGCATCACAAATTTCACAAATAAAG
CATTTTTTTCACTGCATTCTAGTTGTGGTTTGTCCAAACTCATCAATGTATCTTATCATGTCTGGATCTG
ATCACTGCTTGAGCCTAGAAGATCCGGCTGCTAACAAAGCCCGAAAGGAAGCTGAGTTGGCTGCTGCCAC
CGCTGAGCAATAACTATCATAACCATTTAAATAAATCTATATCTCAATCGGGGTTAGTCGATACCCCACC
GAGACCCCATTGGGACCAATACGCCCGCGTTTCTTCCTTTTCCCCACCCCAACCCCCAAGTTCGGGTGAA
GGCCCAGGGCTCGCAGCCAACGTCGGGGCGGCAAGCCCTGCCATAGCCACTACGGGTTAATTAAAAACTG
GATACTATTGCACGTTTCAATCAGGAGATCCGAACCAGATAAGTGAAATCTAGTTCCAAACTATTTTGTC
ATTTTTAATTTTCGTATTAGCTTACGACGCTACACCCAGTTCCCATCTATTTTGTCACTCTTCCCTAAAT
AATCCTTAAAAACTCCATTTCCACCCCTCCCAGTTCCCAACTATTTTGTCCGCCCACAACCGGTTGACTT
GGGTCAACTGTCAGACCAAGTTTACTCATATATACTTTAGATTGATTTAAAACTTCATTTTTAATTTATT
ACGCCCCGCCCTGCCACTCATCGCAGTACTGTTGTAATTCATTAAGCATTCTGCCGACATGGAAGCCATC
ACAGACGGCATGATGAACCTGAATCGCCAGCGGCATCAGCACCTTGTCGCCTTGCGTATAATATTTGCCC
ATAGTGAAAACGGGGGCGAAGAAGTTGTCCATATTGGCCACGTTTAAATCAAAACTGGTGAAACTCACCC
AGGGATTGGCTGAGACGAAAAACATATTCTCAATAAACCCTTTAGGGAAATAGGCCAGGTTTTCACCGTA
ACACGCCACATCTTGCGAATATATGTGTAGAAACTGCCGGAAATCGTCGTGGTATTCACTCCAGAGCGAT
GAAAACGTTTCAGTTTGCTCATGGAAAACGGTGTAACAAGGGTGAACACTATCCCATATCACCAGCTCAC
CGTCTTTCATTGCCATACGGAACTCCGGATGAGCATTCATCAGGCGGGCAAGAATGTGAATAAAGGCCGG
ATAAAACTTGTGCTTATTTTTCTTTACGGTCTTTAAAAAGGCCGTAATATCCAGCTGAACGGTCTGGTTA
TAGGTACATTGAGCAACTGACTGAAATGCCTCAAAATGTTCTTTACGATGCCATTGGGATATATCAACGG
TGGTATATCCAGTGATTTTTTTCTCCATTTTAGCTTCCTTAGCTCCTGAAAATCTCGATAACTCAAAAAA
TACGCCCGGTAGTGATCTTATTTCATTATGGTGAAAGTTGGAACCTCTTACGTGCCGATCA
Features (pLannotate 1.2.2; 42 found; start..end, strand, type, name):
    110..698     +  rep_origin     ori: high-copy-number ColE1/pMB1/pBR322/pUC origin of replication
    833..1056    -  mobile_element Tn7R: mini-Tn7 element (right end of the Tn7 transposon) Tn7
   1123..1656    -  CDS            GmR: gentamycin acetyltransferase; aacC1; confers resistance to gentamycin
   1845..1873    -  promoter       Pc promoter: intI1 (promoter lies within the coding sequence); class 1 integron promoter
   1944..1977    +  protein_bind   loxP: Cre-mediated recombination occurs in the 8-bp core sequence (GCATACAT). Cre recombinase
   2075..2123    +  polyA_signal   HSV TK poly(A) signal: herpes simplex virus thymidine kinase polyadenylation signal (Cole and Stacy, 1985)
   2229..2320    +  promoter       polyhedrin promoter: polh from Autographa californica; promoter for the baculovirus polyhedrin gene
   2449..2799    +  CDS            spa (fragment): SPA_STAAU - Experimental evidence at protein level: Swiss-Prot protein existence level 1. Plays a role in the inhibition of the host innate and adaptive immune responses. Possesses five immunoglobulin-binding domains that capture both the fragment crystallizable region (Fc region) and the Fab region (part of Ig that identifies antigen) of immunoglobulins (By similarity). In turn, Staphylococcus aureus is protected from phagocytic killing via inhibition of Ig Fc region. In addition, the host elicited B-cell response is prevented due to a decrease of antibody-secreting cell proliferation that en
   2914..3456    +  CDS            SNAP-tag®: human O6-alkylguanine-DNA-alkyltransferase variant that forms covalent bonds with benzylguanine derivatives fast-reacting variant, optimized for mammalian expression
   3463..17397   +  CDS            DYNC1H1 (sequence withheld): DYHC1_HUMAN - Also known as DHC1, DNCH1, DNCL, DNECL, DYHC, KIAA0325. Experimental evidence at protein level: Swiss-Prot protein existence level 1. Cytoplasmic dynein 1 acts as a motor for the intracellular retrograde motility of vesicles and organelles along microtubules. Dynein has ATPase activity; the force-producing power stroke is thought to occur on release of ADP. Plays a role in mitotic spindle assembly and metaphase plate congression (PubMed:27462074). From Homo sapiens (Human).
  17446..17529   +  CDS            large T antigen (fragment): large T antigen from SV40 (simian virus 40)
  17552..17686   +  polyA_signal   SV40 poly(A) signal: SV40 polyadenylation signal
  17715..17764   +  CDS            SET1 (fragment): solubility-enhancement tag derived from T7 phage gene 10B
  18044..18092   +  polyA_signal   HSV TK poly(A) signal: herpes simplex virus thymidine kinase polyadenylation signal (Cole and Stacy, 1985)
  18187..18278   +  promoter       polyhedrin promoter: polh from Autographa californica; promoter for the baculovirus polyhedrin gene
  18326..20161   +  CDS            DYNC1I2: DC1I2_BOVIN - Experimental evidence at protein level: Swiss-Prot protein existence level 1. Acts as one of several non-catalytic accessory components of the cytoplasmic dynein 1 complex that are thought to be involved in linking dynein to cargos and to adapter proteins that regulate dynein function. Cytoplasmic dynein 1 acts as a motor for the intracellular retrograde motility of vesicles and organelles along microtubules. The intermediate chains mediate the binding of dynein to dynactin via its 150 kDa component (p150-glued) DCTN1. Involved in membrane-transport, such as Golgi apparatus, late
  20217..20300   +  CDS            large T antigen (fragment): large T antigen from SV40 (simian virus 40)
  20323..20457   +  polyA_signal   SV40 poly(A) signal: SV40 polyadenylation signal
  20486..20535   +  CDS            SET1 (fragment): solubility-enhancement tag derived from T7 phage gene 10B
  20613..20704   +  promoter       polyhedrin promoter: polh from Autographa californica; promoter for the baculovirus polyhedrin gene
  20752..22227   +  CDS            DYNC1LI2 (sequence withheld): DC1L2_HUMAN - Also known as DNCLI2, LIC2. Experimental evidence at protein level: Swiss-Prot protein existence level 1. Acts as one of several non-catalytic accessory components of the cytoplasmic dynein 1 complex that are thought to be involved in linking dynein to cargos and to adapter proteins that regulate dynein function. Cytoplasmic dynein 1 acts as a motor for the intracellular retrograde motility of vesicles and organelles along microtubules. May play a role in binding dynein to membranous organelles or chromosomes. From Homo sapiens (Human).
  22335..22418   +  CDS            large T antigen (fragment): large T antigen from SV40 (simian virus 40)
  22441..22575   +  polyA_signal   SV40 poly(A) signal: SV40 polyadenylation signal
  22604..22653   +  CDS            SET1 (fragment): solubility-enhancement tag derived from T7 phage gene 10B
  22731..22822   +  promoter       polyhedrin promoter: polh from Autographa californica; promoter for the baculovirus polyhedrin gene
  22870..23208   +  CDS            DYNLT1 (sequence withheld): DYLT1_BOVIN - Also known as TCTEL, TCTEX-1, TCTEX1. Experimental evidence at protein level: Swiss-Prot protein existence level 1. Plays a role in neuronal morphogenesis; the function is independent of cytoplasmic dynein and seems to be coupled to regulation of the actin cytoskeleton by enhancing Rac1 activity. The function in neurogenesis may be regulated by association with a G-protein beta- gamma dimer. May function as a receptor-independent activator of heterotrimeric G-protein signaling; the activation appears to be independent of a nucleotide exchange. Plays a role in regulating neurogene
  23316..23399   +  CDS            large T antigen (fragment): large T antigen from SV40 (simian virus 40)
  23422..23556   +  polyA_signal   SV40 poly(A) signal: SV40 polyadenylation signal
  23585..23634   +  CDS            SET1 (fragment): solubility-enhancement tag derived from T7 phage gene 10B
  23712..23803   +  promoter       polyhedrin promoter: polh from Autographa californica; promoter for the baculovirus polyhedrin gene
  23851..24138   +  CDS            DYNLRB1 (sequence withheld): DLRB1_HUMAN - Also known as BITH, DNCL2A, DNLC2A, ROBLD1. Experimental evidence at protein level: Swiss-Prot protein existence level 1. Acts as one of several non-catalytic accessory components of the cytoplasmic dynein 1 complex that are thought to be involved in linking dynein to cargos and to adapter proteins that regulate dynein function. Cytoplasmic dynein 1 acts as a motor for the intracellular retrograde motility of vesicles and organelles along microtubules. From Homo sapiens (Human).
  24246..24329   +  CDS            large T antigen (fragment): large T antigen from SV40 (simian virus 40)
  24352..24486   +  polyA_signal   SV40 poly(A) signal: SV40 polyadenylation signal
  24515..24564   +  CDS            SET1 (fragment): solubility-enhancement tag derived from T7 phage gene 10B
  24642..24733   +  promoter       polyhedrin promoter: polh from Autographa californica; promoter for the baculovirus polyhedrin gene
  24781..25047   +  CDS            DYNLL1 (sequence withheld): DYL1_BOVIN - Also known as DNCL1. Experimental evidence at protein level: Swiss-Prot protein existence level 1. Regulates apoptotic activities of BCL2L11 by sequestering it to microtubules. Upon apoptotic stimuli the BCL2L11-DYNLL1 complex dissociates from cytoplasmic dynein and translocates to mitochondria and sequesters BCL2 thus neutralizing its antiapoptotic activity (By similarity). From Bos taurus (Bovine).
  25155..25238   +  CDS            large T antigen (fragment): large T antigen from SV40 (simian virus 40)
  25261..25395   +  polyA_signal   SV40 poly(A) signal: SV40 polyadenylation signal
  25424..25473   +  CDS            SET1 (fragment): solubility-enhancement tag derived from T7 phage gene 10B
  25710..25875   -  mobile_element Tn7L: mini-Tn7 element (left end of the Tn7 transposon) Tn7
  25959..26615   -  CDS            cat: CAT_ECOLX - Experimental evidence at protein level: Swiss-Prot protein existence level 1. This enzyme is an effector of chloramphenicol resistance in bacteria. From Escherichia coli. This protein is used as a marker in many commonly used cloning vectors, such as pACYC184.
  26616..26718   -  promoter       cat promoter: promoter of the E. coli cat gene encoding chloramphenicol acetyltransferase
