>Addgene plasmid #111903 | His-ZZ-TEV-SNAPf DHC1_IC2C_LIC2_Tctex1_Robl1_LC8 | addgene full sequence | sequence record 215307 | Addgene NGS Result
AAAGGATCTAGGTGAAGATCCTTTTTGATAATCTCATGACCAAAATCCCTTAACGTGAGTTTTCGTTCCA
CTGAGCGTCAGACCCCGTAGAAAAGATCAAAGGATCTTCTTGAGATCCTTTTTTTCTGCGCGTAATCTGC
TGCTTGCAAACAAAAAAACCACCGCTACCAGCGGTGGTTTGTTTGCCGGATCAAGAGCTACCAACTCTTT
TTCCGAAGGTAACTGGCTTCAGCAGAGCGCAGATACCAAATACTGTTCTTCTAGTGTAGCCGTAGTTAGG
CCACCACTTCAAGAACTCTGTAGCACCGCCTACATACCTCGCTCTGCTAATCCTGTTACCAGTGGCTGCT
GCCAGTGGCGATAAGTCGTGTCTTACCGGGTTGGACTCAAGACGATAGTTACCGGATAAGGCGCAGCGGT
CGGGCTGAACGGGGGGTTCGTGCACACAGCCCAGCTTGGAGCGAACGACCTACACCGAACTGAGATACCT
ACAGCGTGAGCTATGAGAAAGCGCCACGCTTCCCGAAGGGAGAAAGGCGGACAGGTATCCGGTAAGCGGC
AGGGTCGGAACAGGAGAGCGCACGAGGGAGCTTCCAGGGGGAAACGCCTGGTATCTTTATAGTCCTGTCG
GGTTTCGCCACCTCTGACTTGAGCGTCGATTTTTGTGATGCTCGTCAGGGGGGCGGAGCCTATGGAAAAA
CGCCAGCAACGCGGCCTTTTTACGGTTCCTGGCCTTTTGCTGGCCTTTTGCTGGCCTTTTGCTCACATGT
TCTTTCCTGCGTTATCCCCTGATTGACTTGGGTCGCTCTTCCTGTGGATGCGCAGATGCCCTGCGTAAGC
GGGTGTGGGCGGACAATAAAGTCTTAAACTGAACAAAATAGATCTAAACTATGACAATAAAGTCTTAAAC
TAGACAGAATAGTTGTAAACTGAAATCAGTCCAGTTATGCTGTGAAAAAGCATACTGGACTTTTGTTATG
GCTAAAGCAAACTCTTCATTTTCTGAAGTGCAAATTGCCCGTCGTATTAAAGAGGGGCGTGGCCAAGGGC
ATGTAAAGACTATATTCGCGGCGTTGTGACAATTTACCGAACAACTCCGCGGCCGGGAAGCCGATCTCGG
CTTGAACGAATTGTTAGGTGGCGGTACTTGGGTCGATATCAAAGTGCATCACTTCTTCCCGTATGCCCAA
CTTTGTATAGAGAGCCACTGCGGGATCGTCACCGTAATCTGCTTGCACGTAGATCACATAAGCACCAAGC
GCGTTGGCCTCATGCTTGAGGAGATTGATGAGCGCGGTGGCAATGCCCTGCCTCCGGTGCTCGCCGGAGA
CTGCGAGATCATAGATATAGATCTCACTACGCGGCTGCTCAAACTTGGGCAGAACGTAAGCCGCGAGAGC
GCCAACAACCGCTTCTTGGTCGAAGGCAGCAAGCGCGATGAATGTCTTACTACGGAGCAAGTTCCCGAGG
TAATCGGAGTCCGGCTGATGTTGGGAGTAGGTGGCTACGTCTCCGAACTCACGACCGAAAAGATCAAGAG
CAGCCCGCATGGATTTGACTTGGTCAGGGCCGAGCCTACATGTGCGAATGATGCCCATACTTGAGCCACC
TAACTTTGTTTTAGGGCGACTGCCCTGCTGCGTAACATCGTTGCTGCTGCGTAACATCGTTGCTGCTCCA
TAACATCAAACATCGACCCACGGCGTAACGCGCTTGCTGCTTGGATGCCCGAGGCATAGACTGTACAAAA
AAACAGTCATAACAAGCCATGAAAACCGCCACTGCGCCGTTACCACCGCTGCGTTCGGTCAAGGTTCTGG
ACCAGTTGCGTGAGCGCATACGCTACTTGCATTACAGTTTACGAACCGAACAGGCTTATGTCAACTGGGT
TCGTGCCTTCATCCGTTTCCACGGTGTGCGTCACCCGGCAACCTTGGGCAGCAGCGAAGTCGCCATAACT
TCGTATAGCATACATTATACGAAGTTATCTGGCCTAGGTTAATTAAACGCTCTATGGTCTAAAGTTTTTA
TCGAGGCTAACTGAAACACGGAAGGAGACAATACCGGAAGGAACCCGCGCTATGACGGCAATAAAAAGAC
AGAATAAAACGCACGGGTGTTGGGTCGTTTGTTCATAAACGCGGGGTTCGGTCCCAGGGCTGGCACTCTG
TCAAGTGAACGCTCTATGGTCTAAAGATTTAAATGTATCGATTCGCGACCTACTCCGGAATATTAATAGA
TCATGGAGATAATTAAAATGATAACCATCTCGCAAATAAATAAGTATTTTACTGTTTTCGTAACAGTTTT
GTAATAAAAAAACCTATAAATATTCCGGATTATTCATACCGTCCCACCATCGGGCGCGGATCCTCAACAT
GTCTTACTATCACCACCACCATCACCACCATCACGGTTCAATGTGCATGGCTGGCCTCGCCCAGCACGAC
GAAGCTGTTGACAATAAGTTCAACAAGGAACAGCAGAACGCTTTCTACGAAATCCTCCACCTGCCAAACC
TCAACGAAGAACAGCGCAACGCATTCATCCAATCACTGAAGGACGACCCATCCCAATCCGCAAACCTGTT
GGCCGAAGCAAAGAAGCTGAACGACGCTCAGGCTCCCAAAGTGGACAATAAGTTCAATAAAGAGCAGCAG
AACGCCTTCTATGAGATTCTGCACTTGCCTAACCTGAACGAGGAACAGCGCAATGCTTTCATCCAGTCTC
TGAAGGATGATCCATCACAGAGCGCTAATTTGCTGGCCGAGGCCAAGAAGCTCAATGATGCTCAAGCTCC
CAAGGTGGATGCTAACTCCGCCGGAAAGTCCACTGACTACGACATCCCTACAACTGCAAGCGAGAACCTC
TACTTCCAAGGCGACTATGACATCCCAACTACAGAGAATCTCTATTTCCAGGGTGACAAAGACTGCGAAA
TGAAGCGCACCACCCTGGATAGCCCTCTGGGCAAGCTGGAACTGTCTGGGTGCGAACAGGGCCTGCACCG
TATCATCTTCCTGGGCAAAGGAACATCTGCCGCCGACGCCGTGGAAGTGCCTGCCCCAGCCGCCGTGCTG
GGCGGACCAGAGCCACTGATGCAGGCCACCGCCTGGCTCAACGCCTACTTTCACCAGCCTGAGGCCATCG
AGGAGTTCCCTGTGCCAGCCCTGCACCACCCAGTGTTCCAGCAGGAGAGCTTTACCCGCCAGGTGCTGTG
GAAACTGCTGAAAGTGGTGAAGTTCGGAGAGGTCATCAGCTACAGCCACCTGGCCGCCCTGGCCGGCAAT
CCCGCCGCCACCGCCGCCGTGAAAACCGCCCTGAGCGGAAATCCCGTGCCCATTCTGATCCCCTGCCACC
GGGTGGTGCAGGGCGACCTGGACGTGGGGGGCTACGAGGGCGGGCTCGCCGTGAAAGAGTGGCTGCTGGC
CCACGAGGGCCACAGACTGGGCAAGCCTGGGCTGGGTGGTTCT
[13935 nt withheld, positions 3474-17408]
TAATCTAGAGCCTGCAGTCTCGACAAGCTTGTCGAGAAGTACTAGAGGATCATAATCAGCCATACCACAT
TTGTAGAGGTTTTACTTGCTTTAAAAAACCTCCCACACCTCCCCCTGAACCTGAAACATAAAATGAATGC
AATTGTTGTTGTTAACTTGTTTATTGCAGCTTATAATGGTTACAAATAAAGCAATAGCATCACAAATTTC
ACAAATAAAGCATTTTTTTCACTGCATTCTAGTTGTGGTTTGTCCAAACTCATCAATGTATCTTATCATG
TCTGGATCTGATCACTGCTTGAGCCTAGAAGATCCGGCTGCTAACAAAGCCCGAAAGGAAGCTGAGTTGG
CTGCTGCCACCGCTGAGCAATAACTATCATAACCATTTAAATAAATCTATATCTCAATCGGGGTTAGTCG
ATACCCCACCGAGACCCCATTGGGACCAATACGCCCGCGTTTCTTCCTTTTCCCCACCCCAACCCCCAAG
TTCGGGTGAAGGCCCAGGGCTCGCAGCCAACGTCGGGGCGGCAAGCCCTGCCATAGCCACTACGGGTTAA
TTAAAAACTATATCTCAATCGGGGTTTTTATCGAGGCTAACTGAAACACGGAAGGAGACAATACCGGAAG
GAACCCGCGCTATGACGGCAATAAAAAGACAGAATAAAACGCACGGGTGTTGGGTCGTTTGTTCATAAAC
GCGGGGTTCGGTCCCAGGGCTGGCACTCTGTCAAGTGAACGCTCTATGGTCTAAAGATTTAAATCGACCT
ACTCCGGAATATTAATAGATCATGGAGATAATTAAAATGATAACCATCTCGCAAATAAATAAGTATTTTA
CTGTTTTCGTAACAGTTTTGTAATAAAAAAACCTATAAATATTCCGGATTATTCATACCGTCCCACCATC
GGGCGCGGATCCTCAACATGTCCGATAAGAGCGAACTGAAGGCTGAATTGGAGAGAAAGAAACAGAGGCT
CGCCCAAATCCGCGAAGAGAAGAAGAGAAAGGAGGAAGAAAGGAAGAAGAAGGAGACTGACCAGAAGAAA
GAAGCCGTGGCTCCTGTTCAGGAAGAATCAGATTTGGAGAAGAAGCGCAGAGAAGCAGAAGCCCTGCTGC
AGTCCATGGGCCTCACACCTGAATCTCCCATCGTGCCACCACCAATGTCACCCAGCTCAAAGTCAGTCTC
TACACCATCAGAGGCTGGCTCTCAGGATTCTGGCGATGGCGCTGTGGGTTCAAGACGCGGACCAATTAAA
CTCGGAATGGCCAAGATCACACAAGTGGACTTTCCTCCACGCGAGATTGTTACATACACAAAGGAGACAC
AGACACCTGTCATGGCCCAGCCCAAGGAGGACGAAGAAGAGGATGATGATGTCGTCGCACCCAAGCCTCC
CATCGAACCCGAAGAAGAGAAGACCTTGAAGAAGGACGAAGAGAATGATAGCAAGGCACCACCTCACGAG
CTGACTGAAGAAGAGAAACAGCAGATCCTCCACTCTGAAGAGTTCCTCAGCTTCTTCGACCACTCCACCC
GCATCGTGGAAAGGGCCTTGTCCGAGCAAATCAATATCTTCTTCGATTATTCTGGAAGGGACCTGGAGGA
TAAAGAGGGCGAGATCCAAGCCGGAGCCAAGCTGTCTCTGAACAGGCAGTTCTTCGACGAAAGATGGTCC
AAGCACCGCGTGGTCAGCTGCTTGGATTGGTCTTCTCAGTATCCTGAGCTGCTGGTGGCATCTTACAACA
ACAACGAAGATGCTCCACATGAGCCAGACGGCGTCGCTCTCGTCTGGAACATGAAGTATAAGAAGACTAC
TCCCGAGTACGTCTTCCACTGTCAGTCTGCAGTCATGTCCGCCACCTTTGCCAAGTTCCATCCAAACTTG
GTGGTGGGCGGTACATATTCAGGCCAAATCGTTCTCTGGGACAATAGAAGCAACAAGCGCACACCCGTCC
AAAGAACACCATTGTCTGCCGCTGCTCACACACATCCCGTGTATTGCGTGAACGTTGTGGGCACCCAGAA
TGCACACAACTTGATTTCCATTTCTACCGACGGAAAGATTTGCTCCTGGTCCCTGGATATGCTGTCCCAT
CCACAGGATTCAATGGAGCTCGTTCATAAGCAAAGCAAGGCAGTTGCTGTCACTTCAATGAGCTTCCCTG
TTGGAGACGTCAACAACTTCGTTGTCGGTTCTGAAGAGGGTTCCGTCTACACCGCTTGTCGCCATGGAAG
CAAGGCCGGCATCTCTGAGATGTTTGAGGGCCACCAAGGCCCTATTACTGGAATCCATTGCCACGCTGCT
GTCGGTGCTGTCGATTTCTCTCACCTCTTTGTGACCTCTTCTTTCGATTGGACTGTCAAATTGTGGTCAA
CAAAGAACAACAAGCCTCTCTACTCATTCGAGGATAACGCTGGTTACGTTTACGATGTCATGTGGTCACC
AACCCATCCTGCCCTCTTCGCATGCGTTGACGGAATGGGAAGATTGGACTTGTGGAACTTGAATAACGAT
ACCGAAGTTCCCACTGCCTCAATTAGCGTCGAGGGCAATCCCGCTTTGAACAGAGTGAGATGGACACATT
CTGGCCGCGAGATCGCTGTGGGTGACTCCGAGGGTCAAATCGTGATCTACGACGTTGGCGAGCAAATCGC
TGTCCCACGCAACGACGAGTGGGCACGCTTCGGCAGAACTTTGGCAGAGATTAATGCCAACCGCGCTGAT
GCTGAGGAAGAAGCCGCCACAAGGATTCCAGCATAAGCGGCCGCTCTAGAGCCTGCAGTCTCGACAAGCT
TGTCGAGAAGTACTAGAGGATCATAATCAGCCATACCACATTTGTAGAGGTTTTACTTGCTTTAAAAAAC
CTCCCACACCTCCCCCTGAACCTGAAACATAAAATGAATGCAATTGTTGTTGTTAACTTGTTTATTGCAG
CTTATAATGGTTACAAATAAAGCAATAGCATCACAAATTTCACAAATAAAGCATTTTTTTCACTGCATTC
TAGTTGTGGTTTGTCCAAACTCATCAATGTATCTTATCATGTCTGGATCTGATCACTGCTTGAGCCTAGA
AGATCCGGCTGCTAACAAAGCCCGAAAGGAAGCTGAGTTGGCTGCTGCCACCGCTGAGCAATAACTATCA
TAACCATTTAAATAAACTGGATACTATTGCACGTTTAAATCGACCTACTCCGGAATATTAATAGATCATG
GAGATAATTAAAATGATAACCATCTCGCAAATAAATAAGTATTTTACTGTTTTCGTAACAGTTTTGTAAT
AAAAAAACCTATAAATATTCCGGATTATTCATACCGTCCCACCATCGGGCGCGGATCCTCAAC
[1476 nt withheld, positions 20762-22237]
TGAGAAGCGCGCGGAATTCAAAGGCCTACGTCGACGAGCTCACTTGTCGCGGCCGCTTTCGAATCTAGAG
CCTGCAGTCTCGACAAGCTTGTCGAGAAGTACTAGAGGATCATAATCAGCCATACCACATTTGTAGAGGT
TTTACTTGCTTTAAAAAACCTCCCACACCTCCCCCTGAACCTGAAACATAAAATGAATGCAATTGTTGTT
GTTAACTTGTTTATTGCAGCTTATAATGGTTACAAATAAAGCAATAGCATCACAAATTTCACAAATAAAG
CATTTTTTTCACTGCATTCTAGTTGTGGTTTGTCCAAACTCATCAATGTATCTTATCATGTCTGGATCTG
ATCACTGCTTGAGCCTAGAAGATCCGGCTGCTAACAAAGCCCGAAAGGAAGCTGAGTTGGCTGCTGCCAC
CGCTGAGCAATAACTATCATAACCATTTAAATAAACCTAATGATGCCTGATGTTTAAATCGACCTACTCC
GGAATATTAATAGATCATGGAGATAATTAAAATGATAACCATCTCGCAAATAAATAAGTATTTTACTGTT
TTCGTAACAGTTTTGTAATAAAAAAACCTATAAATATTCCGGATTATTCATACCGTCCCACCATCGGGCG
CGGATCCTCAAC
[339 nt withheld, positions 22880-23218]
TGAGAAGCGCGCGGAATTCAAAGGCCTACGTCGACGAGCTCACTTGTCGCGGCCGCTTTCGAATCTAGAG
CCTGCAGTCTCGACAAGCTTGTCGAGAAGTACTAGAGGATCATAATCAGCCATACCACATTTGTAGAGGT
TTTACTTGCTTTAAAAAACCTCCCACACCTCCCCCTGAACCTGAAACATAAAATGAATGCAATTGTTGTT
GTTAACTTGTTTATTGCAGCTTATAATGGTTACAAATAAAGCAATAGCATCACAAATTTCACAAATAAAG
CATTTTTTTCACTGCATTCTAGTTGTGGTTTGTCCAAACTCATCAATGTATCTTATCATGTCTGGATCTG
ATCACTGCTTGAGCCTAGAAGATCCGGCTGCTAACAAAGCCCGAAAGGAAGCTGAGTTGGCTGCTGCCAC
CGCTGAGCAATAACTATCATAACCATTTAAATAAACGGTTCACATAGCTTAGTTTAAATCGACCTACTCC
GGAATATTAATAGATCATGGAGATAATTAAAATGATAACCATCTCGCAAATAAATAAGTATTTTACTGTT
TTCGTAACAGTTTTGTAATAAAAAAACCTATAAATATTCCGGATTATTCATACCGTCCCACCATCGGGCG
CGGATCCTCAAC
[288 nt withheld, positions 23861-24148]
TAAGAAGCGCGCGGAATTCAAAGGCCTACGTCGACGAGCTCACTTGTCGCGGCCGCTTTCGAATCTAGAG
CCTGCAGTCTCGACAAGCTTGTCGAGAAGTACTAGAGGATCATAATCAGCCATACCACATTTGTAGAGGT
TTTACTTGCTTTAAAAAACCTCCCACACCTCCCCCTGAACCTGAAACATAAAATGAATGCAATTGTTGTT
GTTAACTTGTTTATTGCAGCTTATAATGGTTACAAATAAAGCAATAGCATCACAAATTTCACAAATAAAG
CATTTTTTTCACTGCATTCTAGTTGTGGTTTGTCCAAACTCATCAATGTATCTTATCATGTCTGGATCTG
ATCACTGCTTGAGCCTAGAAGATCCGGCTGCTAACAAAGCCCGAAAGGAAGCTGAGTTGGCTGCTGCCAC
CGCTGAGCAATAACTATCATAACCATTTAAATAAACACTGACATTGACTTGGTTTAAATCGACCTACTCC
GGAATATTAATAGATCATGGAGATAATTAAAATGATAACCATCTCGCAAATAAATAAGTATTTTACTGTT
TTCGTAACAGTTTTGTAATAAAAAAACCTATAAATATTCCGGATTATTCATACCGTCCCACCATCGGGCG
CGGATCCTCAAC
[267 nt withheld, positions 24791-25057]
TAAGAAGCGCGCGGAATTCAAAGGCCTACGTCGACGAGCTCACTTGTCGCGGCCGCTTTCGAATCTAGAG
CCTGCAGTCTCGACAAGCTTGTCGAGAAGTACTAGAGGATCATAATCAGCCATACCACATTTGTAGAGGT
TTTACTTGCTTTAAAAAACCTCCCACACCTCCCCCTGAACCTGAAACATAAAATGAATGCAATTGTTGTT
GTTAACTTGTTTATTGCAGCTTATAATGGTTACAAATAAAGCAATAGCATCACAAATTTCACAAATAAAG
CATTTTTTTCACTGCATTCTAGTTGTGGTTTGTCCAAACTCATCAATGTATCTTATCATGTCTGGATCTG
ATCACTGCTTGAGCCTAGAAGATCCGGCTGCTAACAAAGCCCGAAAGGAAGCTGAGTTGGCTGCTGCCAC
CGCTGAGCAATAACTATCATAACCATTTAAATAAATCTATATCTCAATCGGGGTTAGTCGATACCCCACC
GAGACCCCATTGGGACCAATACGCCCGCGTTTCTTCCTTTTCCCCACCCCAACCCCCAAGTTCGGGTGAA
GGCCCAGGGCTCGCAGCCAACGTCGGGGCGGCAAGCCCTGCCATAGCCACTACGGGTTAATTAAAAACTG
GATACTATTGCACGTTTCAATCAGGAGATCCGAACCAGATAAGTGAAATCTAGTTCCAAACTATTTTGTC
ATTTTTAATTTTCGTATTAGCTTACGACGCTACACCCAGTTCCCATCTATTTTGTCACTCTTCCCTAAAT
AATCCTTAAAAACTCCATTTCCACCCCTCCCAGTTCCCAACTATTTTGTCCGCCCACAACCGGTTGACTT
GGGTCAACTGTCAGACCAAGTTTACTCATATATACTTTAGATTGATTTAAAACTTCATTTTTAATTTATT
ACGCCCCGCCCTGCCACTCATCGCAGTACTGTTGTAATTCATTAAGCATTCTGCCGACATGGAAGCCATC
ACAAACGGCATGATGAACCTGAATCGCCAGCGGCATCAGCACCTTGTCGCCTTGCGTATAATATTTGCCC
ATAGTGAAAACGGGGGCGAAGAAGTTGTCCATATTGGCCACGTTTAAATCAAAACTGGTGAAACTCACCC
AGGGATTGGCTGAGACGAAAAACATATTCTCAATAAACCCTTTAGGGAAATAGGCCAGGTTTTCACCGTA
ACACGCCACATCTTGCGAATATATGTGTAGAAACTGCCGGAAATCGTCGTGGTATTCACTCCAGAGCGAT
GAAAACGTTTCAGTTTGCTCATGGAAAACGGTGTAACAAGGGTGAACACTATCCCATATCACCAGCTCAC
CGTCTTTCATTGCCATACGGAACTCCGGATGAGCATTCATCAGGCGGGCAAGAATGTGAATAAAGGCCGG
ATAAAACTTGTGCTTATTTTTCTTTACGGTCTTTAAAAAGGCCGTAATATCCAGCTGAACGGTCTGGTTA
TAGGTACATTGAGCAACTGACTGAAATGCCTCAAAATGTTCTTTACGATGCCATTGGGATATATCAACGG
TGGTATATCCAGTGATTTTTTTCTCCATTTTAGCTTCCTTAGCTCCTGAAAATCTCGATAACTCAAAAAA
TACGCCCGGTAGTGATCTTATTTCATTATGGTGAAAGTTGGAACCTCTTACGTGCCGATCA
Features (pLannotate 1.2.2; 42 found; start..end, strand, type, name):
    110..698     +  rep_origin     ori: high-copy-number ColE1/pMB1/pBR322/pUC origin of replication
    844..1067    -  mobile_element Tn7R: mini-Tn7 element (right end of the Tn7 transposon) Tn7
   1134..1667    -  CDS            GmR: gentamycin acetyltransferase; aacC1; confers resistance to gentamycin
   1856..1884    -  promoter       Pc promoter: intI1 (promoter lies within the coding sequence); class 1 integron promoter
   1955..1988    +  protein_bind   loxP: Cre-mediated recombination occurs in the 8-bp core sequence (GCATACAT). Cre recombinase
   2086..2134    +  polyA_signal   HSV TK poly(A) signal: herpes simplex virus thymidine kinase polyadenylation signal (Cole and Stacy, 1985)
   2240..2331    +  promoter       polyhedrin promoter: polh from Autographa californica; promoter for the baculovirus polyhedrin gene
   2460..2810    +  CDS            spa (fragment): SPA_STAAU - Experimental evidence at protein level: Swiss-Prot protein existence level 1. Plays a role in the inhibition of the host innate and adaptive immune responses. Possesses five immunoglobulin-binding domains that capture both the fragment crystallizable region (Fc region) and the Fab region (part of Ig that identifies antigen) of immunoglobulins (By similarity). In turn, Staphylococcus aureus is protected from phagocytic killing via inhibition of Ig Fc region. In addition, the host elicited B-cell response is prevented due to a decrease of antibody-secreting cell proliferation that en
   2925..3467    +  CDS            SNAP-tag®: human O6-alkylguanine-DNA-alkyltransferase variant that forms covalent bonds with benzylguanine derivatives fast-reacting variant, optimized for mammalian expression
   3474..17408   +  CDS            DYNC1H1 (sequence withheld): DYHC1_HUMAN - Also known as DHC1, DNCH1, DNCL, DNECL, DYHC, KIAA0325. Experimental evidence at protein level: Swiss-Prot protein existence level 1. Cytoplasmic dynein 1 acts as a motor for the intracellular retrograde motility of vesicles and organelles along microtubules. Dynein has ATPase activity; the force-producing power stroke is thought to occur on release of ADP. Plays a role in mitotic spindle assembly and metaphase plate congression (PubMed:27462074). From Homo sapiens (Human).
  17456..17539   +  CDS            large T antigen (fragment): large T antigen from SV40 (simian virus 40)
  17562..17696   +  polyA_signal   SV40 poly(A) signal: SV40 polyadenylation signal
  17725..17774   +  CDS            SET1 (fragment): solubility-enhancement tag derived from T7 phage gene 10B
  18054..18102   +  polyA_signal   HSV TK poly(A) signal: herpes simplex virus thymidine kinase polyadenylation signal (Cole and Stacy, 1985)
  18197..18288   +  promoter       polyhedrin promoter: polh from Autographa californica; promoter for the baculovirus polyhedrin gene
  18336..20171   +  CDS            DYNC1I2: DC1I2_BOVIN - Experimental evidence at protein level: Swiss-Prot protein existence level 1. Acts as one of several non-catalytic accessory components of the cytoplasmic dynein 1 complex that are thought to be involved in linking dynein to cargos and to adapter proteins that regulate dynein function. Cytoplasmic dynein 1 acts as a motor for the intracellular retrograde motility of vesicles and organelles along microtubules. The intermediate chains mediate the binding of dynein to dynactin via its 150 kDa component (p150-glued) DCTN1. Involved in membrane-transport, such as Golgi apparatus, late
  20227..20310   +  CDS            large T antigen (fragment): large T antigen from SV40 (simian virus 40)
  20333..20467   +  polyA_signal   SV40 poly(A) signal: SV40 polyadenylation signal
  20496..20545   +  CDS            SET1 (fragment): solubility-enhancement tag derived from T7 phage gene 10B
  20623..20714   +  promoter       polyhedrin promoter: polh from Autographa californica; promoter for the baculovirus polyhedrin gene
  20762..22237   +  CDS            DYNC1LI2 (sequence withheld): DC1L2_HUMAN - Also known as DNCLI2, LIC2. Experimental evidence at protein level: Swiss-Prot protein existence level 1. Acts as one of several non-catalytic accessory components of the cytoplasmic dynein 1 complex that are thought to be involved in linking dynein to cargos and to adapter proteins that regulate dynein function. Cytoplasmic dynein 1 acts as a motor for the intracellular retrograde motility of vesicles and organelles along microtubules. May play a role in binding dynein to membranous organelles or chromosomes. From Homo sapiens (Human).
  22345..22428   +  CDS            large T antigen (fragment): large T antigen from SV40 (simian virus 40)
  22451..22585   +  polyA_signal   SV40 poly(A) signal: SV40 polyadenylation signal
  22614..22663   +  CDS            SET1 (fragment): solubility-enhancement tag derived from T7 phage gene 10B
  22741..22832   +  promoter       polyhedrin promoter: polh from Autographa californica; promoter for the baculovirus polyhedrin gene
  22880..23218   +  CDS            DYNLT1 (sequence withheld): DYLT1_BOVIN - Also known as TCTEL, TCTEX-1, TCTEX1. Experimental evidence at protein level: Swiss-Prot protein existence level 1. Plays a role in neuronal morphogenesis; the function is independent of cytoplasmic dynein and seems to be coupled to regulation of the actin cytoskeleton by enhancing Rac1 activity. The function in neurogenesis may be regulated by association with a G-protein beta- gamma dimer. May function as a receptor-independent activator of heterotrimeric G-protein signaling; the activation appears to be independent of a nucleotide exchange. Plays a role in regulating neurogene
  23326..23409   +  CDS            large T antigen (fragment): large T antigen from SV40 (simian virus 40)
  23432..23566   +  polyA_signal   SV40 poly(A) signal: SV40 polyadenylation signal
  23595..23644   +  CDS            SET1 (fragment): solubility-enhancement tag derived from T7 phage gene 10B
  23722..23813   +  promoter       polyhedrin promoter: polh from Autographa californica; promoter for the baculovirus polyhedrin gene
  23861..24148   +  CDS            DYNLRB1 (sequence withheld): DLRB1_HUMAN - Also known as BITH, DNCL2A, DNLC2A, ROBLD1. Experimental evidence at protein level: Swiss-Prot protein existence level 1. Acts as one of several non-catalytic accessory components of the cytoplasmic dynein 1 complex that are thought to be involved in linking dynein to cargos and to adapter proteins that regulate dynein function. Cytoplasmic dynein 1 acts as a motor for the intracellular retrograde motility of vesicles and organelles along microtubules. From Homo sapiens (Human).
  24256..24339   +  CDS            large T antigen (fragment): large T antigen from SV40 (simian virus 40)
  24362..24496   +  polyA_signal   SV40 poly(A) signal: SV40 polyadenylation signal
  24525..24574   +  CDS            SET1 (fragment): solubility-enhancement tag derived from T7 phage gene 10B
  24652..24743   +  promoter       polyhedrin promoter: polh from Autographa californica; promoter for the baculovirus polyhedrin gene
  24791..25057   +  CDS            DYNLL1 (sequence withheld): DYL1_BOVIN - Also known as DNCL1. Experimental evidence at protein level: Swiss-Prot protein existence level 1. Regulates apoptotic activities of BCL2L11 by sequestering it to microtubules. Upon apoptotic stimuli the BCL2L11-DYNLL1 complex dissociates from cytoplasmic dynein and translocates to mitochondria and sequesters BCL2 thus neutralizing its antiapoptotic activity (By similarity). From Bos taurus (Bovine).
  25165..25248   +  CDS            large T antigen (fragment): large T antigen from SV40 (simian virus 40)
  25271..25405   +  polyA_signal   SV40 poly(A) signal: SV40 polyadenylation signal
  25434..25483   +  CDS            SET1 (fragment): solubility-enhancement tag derived from T7 phage gene 10B
  25720..25885   -  mobile_element Tn7L: mini-Tn7 element (left end of the Tn7 transposon) Tn7
  25969..26625   -  CDS            cat: CAT_ECOLX - Experimental evidence at protein level: Swiss-Prot protein existence level 1. This enzyme is an effector of chloramphenicol resistance in bacteria. From Escherichia coli. This protein is used as a marker in many commonly used cloning vectors, such as pACYC184.
  26626..26728   -  promoter       cat promoter: promoter of the E. coli cat gene encoding chloramphenicol acetyltransferase
