[The description below was written by a language model from this plasmid's Addgene catalogue record and pLannotate feature annotations shown in this document.]
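Description:
His-ZZ-TEV-SNAPf DHC1_IC2C_LIC2_Tctex1_Robl1_LC8 is a roughly 26.7 kb insect-cell (baculovirus) expression plasmid that carries all six subunits of the human cytoplasmic dynein 1 complex, with every coding sequence optimised for Sf9 expression. It was assembled following the biGBac multigene strategy but using pACEBac1 as the template, making it the equivalent of a pBig2 plasmid. It replicates in E. coli from a high-copy ColE1/pUC-type origin and is selected with both gentamicin (GmR driven by the Pc integron promoter) and chloramphenicol (cat with its own promoter). Tn7R and Tn7L ends flank the gentamicin marker, a loxP site and the whole expression array, so this block can be transposed into a baculoviral bacmid to generate recombinant virus; the cat gene and origin lie outside the transposed region.

Each subunit sits in its own cassette, all in the same orientation, with a polyhedrin promoter upstream and an SV40 polyadenylation signal downstream. The first cassette encodes dynein heavy chain 1 (DYNC1H1) fused at its N-terminus to an 8xHis tag, a ZZ tag (IgG-binding domains derived from protein A), a TEV protease site and the fast-labelling SNAPf tag. This allows affinity capture, release by TEV cleavage, and covalent labelling with benzylguanine substrates. The remaining cassettes express untagged intermediate chain 2 isoform C (DYNC1I2), light intermediate chain 2 (DYNC1LI2), Tctex1 (DYNLT1), Roadblock1 (DYNLRB1) and LC8 (DYNLL1). Some of these are annotated against bovine homologues, but the record lists them as human. The short "large T antigen" and "SET1" fragment annotations are probably incidental matches within the terminator and linker regions.

The plasmid is intended for co-expression and purification of the full-length recombinant dynein complex. The depositor's sequence and the repository's sequencing result differ slightly (about 10 nt in length), which the depositor states does not affect function.
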