Addgene plasmid #111903: His-ZZ-TEV-SNAPf DHC1_IC2C_LIC2_Tctex1_Robl1_LC8
Purpose: Full length human cytoplasmic dynein 1 complex, optimised for Sf9 expression. 8xHis-ZZ tag followed by TEV cleavage site and SNAPf tag on the N-terminus of dynein heavy chain 1.
Depositing lab: Andrew Carter. Depositing organization: MRC Laboratory of Molecular Biology.
Backbone
  Vector backbone: pACEBac1
  Backbone manufacturer: Geneva Biotech
  Backbone size w/o insert (bp): 3063
  Total vector size (bp): 26718
  Modifications to backbone: Vector and cloning strategy based on the biGBac system (Weissmann et al. 2014). The equivalent of pBig1 and pBig2 plasmids were generated according to Weissmann et al. with the exception that the pACEBac1 plasmid (Geneva Biotech) was used as a template. pBig1 equivalent plasmids contain a Gentamycin resistance marker, and pBig2 equivalent plasmids contain both Gentamycin and Chloramphenicol resistance genes.
  Vector type: Insect Expression
Growth in bacteria
  Bacterial resistance: Chloramphenicol and Gentamicin, 25 & 10 μg/mL
  Growth temperature: 37°C
  Growth strain: DH5alpha
  Copy number: High Copy
Gene/Insert 1
  Gene/Insert name: His-ZZ-LTLT-SNAPf-DYNC1H1 (alt names: Dynein heavy chain 1; DYNC1H1)
  Species: H. sapiens (human)
  Insert size (bp): 15169
  Mutation: Optimised for expression in Sf9 cells.
  Entrez Gene: DYNC1H1 (a.k.a. CDCBM13, CMT2O, DHC1, DHC1a, DNCH1, DNCL, DNECL, DYHC, Dnchc1, HL-3, SMALED1, p22)
  Tag / fusion protein: 8xHis (N terminal on insert); TEV site (N terminal on insert); ZZ-tag (N terminal on insert); SNAPf-tag (N terminal on insert)
Gene/Insert 2
  Gene/Insert name: DYNC1I2 (alt name: Cytoplasmic dynein 1 intermediate chain 2 isoform C)
  Species: H. sapiens (human)
  Insert size (bp): 1839
  Mutation: Optimised for expression in Sf9 cells.
  Entrez Gene: DYNC1I2 (a.k.a. DIC74, DNCI2, IC2, NEDMIBA)
Gene/Insert 3
  Gene/Insert name: DYNC1LI2 (alt name: Cytoplasmic dynein 1 light intermediate chain 2)
  Species: H. sapiens (human)
  Insert size (bp): 1479
  Mutation: Optimised for expression in Sf9 cells.
  Entrez Gene: DYNC1LI2 (a.k.a. DNCLI2, LIC2)
Gene/Insert 4
  Gene/Insert name: DYNLT1 (alt names: Dynein light chain Tctex-type 1; TCTEX1)
  Species: H. sapiens (human)
  Insert size (bp): 342
  Mutation: Optimised for expression in Sf9 cells.
  Entrez Gene: DYNLT1 (a.k.a. CW-1, TCTEL1, tctex-1)
Gene/Insert 5
  Gene/Insert name: DYNLRB1 (alt names: Dynein light chain roadblock-type 1; ROBLD1)
  Species: H. sapiens (human)
  Insert size (bp): 291
  Mutation: Optimised for expression in Sf9 cells.
  Entrez Gene: DYNLRB1 (a.k.a. BITH, BLP, DNCL2A, DNLC2A, ROBLD1)
Gene/Insert 6
  Gene/Insert name: DYNLL1 (alt names: Dynein light chain 1, cytoplasmic; LC8)
  Species: H. sapiens (human)
  Insert size (bp): 270
  Mutation: Optimised for expression in Sf9 cells.
  Entrez Gene: DYNLL1 (a.k.a. DLC1, DLC8, DNCL1, DNCLC1, LC8, LC8a, PIN, hdlc1)
Terms and licenses: Academic/Nonprofit Terms; Industry Terms: Not Available to Industry
Depositor comments: Please note that there are some discrepancies between Addgene's quality control sequence and the depositor's sequence. The depositor noted that these discrepancies do NOT affect plasmid function. This plasmid replaces pDyn3 from Schlager et al. 2014.
How to cite: His-ZZ-TEV-SNAPf DHC1_IC2C_LIC2_Tctex1_Robl1_LC8 was a gift from Andrew Carter (Addgene plasmid # 111903 ; http://n2t.net/addgene:111903 ; RRID:Addgene_111903)
